Addgene plasmid #71805: p-attB-FL.hsp70P-Dam[4-HT-intein@L127C]Myc[open]
Purpose: Generating transgenic flies for 4-hydroxytamoxifen-inducible DamID
Depositing lab: Bas van Steensel. Depositing organization: Netherlands Cancer Institute. Publication: Inducible DamID systems for genomic mapping of chromatin proteins in Drosophila. Pindyurin AV, Pagie L, Kozhevnikova EN, van Arensbergen J, van Steensel B. Nucleic Acids Res. 2016 Jul 8;44(12):5646-57. doi: 10.1093/nar/gkw176. Epub 2016 Mar 21. PubMed 27001518.
Backbone
  Vector backbone: pUASTattB
  Backbone manufacturer: GenBank EF362409.1
  Backbone size w/o insert (bp): 8052
  Total vector size (bp): 10672
  Vector type: Insect Expression
Growth in bacteria
  Bacterial resistance: Ampicillin, 100 μg/mL
  Growth temperature: 37°C
  Growth strain: DH5alpha
  Copy number: High Copy
Gene/Insert
  Gene/Insert name: FL.hsp70P-Dam[4-HT-intein@L127C]-Myc[open]
  Insert size (bp): 2620
Terms and licenses: Academic/Nonprofit Terms; Industry Terms: Not Available to Industry
Depositor comments: The p-attB-FL.hsp70P-Dam[4-HT-intein@L127C]Myc[open] plasmid vector was constructed from the following elements: Drosophila full-length hsp70 promoter (“FL.hsp70P”), Dam[4-HT-intein@L127C]-Myc cassette (in-frame fusion of E.coli DNA adenine methyltransferase (containing 4-hydroxytamoxifen-inducible intein [Buskirk et al., 2004, PMID=15247421] inserted immediately before L127C mutation) and Myc epitope tag), polylinker consisting of AscI, SwaI, FseI, AsiSI and NotI sites, SV40 polyadenylation signal, attB site for phiC31 integrase-mediated transgenesis, pUC backbone, Drosophila mini-white marker and loxP site. The elements were assembled in the indicated order; the last five elements were taken as a whole from pUASTattB vector [Bischof et al., 2007, PMID=17360644; GenBank EF362409.1]. The p-attB-FL.hsp70P-Dam[4-HT-intein@L127C]Myc[open] plasmid vector is designed for cloning and expression of N-terminal Dam[4-HT-intein@L127C] fusion proteins
How to cite: p-attB-FL.hsp70P-Dam[4-HT-intein@L127C]Myc[open] was a gift from Bas van Steensel (Addgene plasmid # 71805 ; http://n2t.net/addgene:71805 ; RRID:Addgene_71805)
