[The description below was written by a language model from this plasmid's Addgene catalogue record and pLannotate feature annotations shown in this document.]
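Description:
p-attB-FL.hsp70P-Dam[4-HT-intein@L127C]Myc[open] is a 10.7 kb Drosophila transgenesis and insect expression vector derived from pUASTattB, made for generating fly lines for 4-hydroxytamoxifen-inducible DamID. It is propagated in E. coli as a high-copy plasmid through a pUC-type origin with ampicillin selection, and the backbone also carries an f1 origin and remnants of a lac/T3/T7 cloning region. For fly work it provides a φC31 attB site for integrase-mediated insertion into genomic attP landing sites, the mini-white eye-colour marker for identifying transformants, and a single loxP site inherited from the parent vector.

The payload is driven by the full-length Drosophila hsp70 promoter and encodes E. coli DNA adenine methyltransferase (Dam) interrupted by a 4-hydroxytamoxifen-responsive intein placed immediately before an L127C substitution. The annotation reflects this arrangement: two Dam fragments, matched by homology to a Haemophilus influenzae entry although the depositor states an E. coli origin, flank a segment containing an estrogen receptor ligand-binding domain, which is the ligand-sensing module of the engineered intein. In such designs, ligand binding permits protein splicing, which excises the intein and joins the two halves into a functional methyltransferase, so GATC adenine methylation is placed under drug control. A Myc epitope follows in frame, then a polylinker (AscI, SwaI, FseI, AsiSI, NotI) and the SV40 small t intron and polyadenylation region.

"Open" refers to the empty polylinker. A chromatin protein of interest can be cloned there so that it carries the Dam-intein-Myc module at its N-terminus, which allows inducible mapping of its genomic binding sites.
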