Features (pLannotate 1.2.2; 25 found; start..end, strand, type, name):
      7..40      -  protein_bind   loxP: Cre-mediated recombination occurs in the 8-bp core sequence (GCATACAT). Cre recombinase
     42..494     +  promoter       hsp70 promoter: Drosophila melanogaster hsp70Bb promoter
    523..894     +  CDS            dam (fragment): DMA_HAEIN - Also known as hindIVM. Protein inferred from homology: Swiss-Prot protein existence level 3. Methylates DNA within the sequence GATC. Directly involved in methyl-directed DNA mismatch repair. From Haemophilus influenzae (strain ATCC 51907 / DSM 11121 / KW20 / Rd).
   1195..1938    +  CDS            ER-LBD (fragment): estrogen nuclear receptor alpha ligand-binding domain; ESR1
   2113..2556    +  CDS            dam (fragment): DMA_HAEIN - Also known as hindIVM. Protein inferred from homology: Swiss-Prot protein existence level 3. Methylates DNA within the sequence GATC. Directly involved in methyl-directed DNA mismatch repair. From Haemophilus influenzae (strain ATCC 51907 / DSM 11121 / KW20 / Rd).
   2596..2623    +  CDS            3xMyc (fragment): 3 tandem Myc epitope tags
   2668..2742    +  CDS            small t antigen (fragment): SV40 (simian virus 40) small t antigen
   2744..2809    +  intron         small t intron: SV40 (simian virus 40) small t antigen intron
   2939..2959    +  CDS            SV40 NLS: nuclear localization signal of SV40 (simian virus 40) large T antigen
   2966..3100    +  CDS            LT_POVHA (fragment): Protein inferred from homology: Swiss-Prot protein existence level 3. Isoform large T antigen is a key early protein essential for both driving viral replication and inducing cellular transformation. Plays a role in viral genome replication by driving entry of quiescent cells into the cell cycle and by autoregulating the synthesis of viral early mRNA. Displays highly oncogenic activities by corrupting the host cellular checkpoint mechanisms that guard cell division and the transcription, replication, and repair of DNA. Participates in the modulation of cellular gene expression preceeding viral
   3125..3208    +  CDS            large T antigen (fragment): large T antigen from SV40 (simian virus 40)
   3231..3365    +  polyA_signal   SV40 poly(A) signal: SV40 polyadenylation signal
   3394..3463    +  protein_bind   attB: attB site for the φC31 integrase (Groth et al., 2000) phage φC31 integrase
   3682..3700    -  promoter       T3 promoter: promoter for bacteriophage T3 RNA polymerase
   3743..3765    -  protein_bind   lac operator (fragment): The lac repressor binds to the lac operator to inhibit transcription in E. coli. This inhibition can be relieved by adding lactose or isopropyl-β-D-thiogalactopyranoside (IPTG). lac repressor encoded by lacI
   3769..3799    -  promoter       lac promoter: promoter for the E. coli lac operon
   3814..3835    -  protein_bind   CAP binding site: CAP binding activates transcription in the presence of cAMP. E. coli catabolite activator protein
   3848..3940    -  CDS            lacI (fragment): lac repressor; lacI; The lac repressor binds to the lac operator to inhibit transcription in E. coli. This inhibition can be relieved by adding lactose or isopropyl-β-D-thiogalactopyranoside (IPTG).
   4123..4711    -  rep_origin     ori: high-copy-number ColE1/pMB1/pBR322/pUC origin of replication
   4882..5742    -  CDS            AmpR: β-lactamase; bla; confers resistance to ampicillin, carbenicillin, and related antibiotics
   5743..5847    -  promoter       AmpR promoter: bla
   5874..6302    +  rep_origin     f1 ori (sequence partly withheld): f1 bacteriophage origin of replication; arrow indicates direction of (+) strand synthesis
   6333..6490    -  CDS            lacZα (fragment): LacZα fragment of β-galactosidase; lacZ fragment
   6493..6511    +  promoter       T7 promoter: promoter for bacteriophage T7 RNA polymerase
   6536..10672   +  gene           mini-white: white; This modified version of the white gene lacks part of the first intron.
>Addgene plasmid #71805 | p-attB-FL.hsp70P-Dam[4-HT-intein@L127C]Myc[open] | depositor full sequence | sequence record 131057 | p-attB-FL.hsp70P-Dam[4-HT-intein@L127C]Myc[open] sequence 10672 bps
GCTAGCATAACTTCGTATAATGTATGCTATACGAAGTTATCCTAGAATCCCAAAACAAACTGGTTATTGT
GGTAGGTCATTTGTTTGGCAGAAAGAAAACTCGAGAAATTTCTCTGGCCGTTATTCGTTATTCTCTCTTT
TCTTTTTGGGTCTCTCCCTCTCTGCACTAATGCTCTCTCACTCTGTCACACAGTAAACGGCATACTGCTC
TCGTTGGTTCGAGAGAGCGCGCCTCGAATGTTCGCGAAAAGAGCGCCGGAGTATAAATAGAGGCGCTTCG
TCTACGGAGCGACAATTCAATTCAAACAAGCAAAGTGAACACGTCGCTAAGCGAAAGCTAAGCAAATAAA
CAAGCGCAGCTGAACAAGCTAAACAATCTGCAGTAAAGTGCAAGTTAAAGTGAATCAATTAAAAGTAACC
AGCAACCAAGTAAATCAACTGCAACTACTGAAATCTGCCAAGAAGTAATTATTGAATACAAGAAGAGAAC
TCTGAATAGGGAATTGGGAATTCAACATGAAGAAAAATCGCGCTTTTTTGAAGTGGGCAGGGGGCAAGTA
TCCCCTGCTTGATGATATTAAACGGCATTTGCCCAAGGGCGAATGTCTGGTTGAGCCTTTTGTAGGTGCC
GGGTCGGTGTTTCTCAACACCGACTTTTCTCGTTATATCCTTGCCGATATCAATAGCGACCTGATCAGTC
TCTATAACATTGTGAAGATGCGTACTGATGAGTACGTACAGGCCGCACGCGAGCTGTTTGTTCCCGAAAC
AAATTGCGCCGAGGTTTACTATCAGTTCCGCGAAGAGTTCAACAAAAGCCAGGATCCGTTCCGTCGGGCG
GTACTGTTTTTATATTTGAACCGCTACGGTTACAACGGCCTGTGTCGTTACAATTGCCTTGCCGAGGGTA
CCCGAATCTTCGATCCGGTCACTGGTACAACGCATCGCATCGAGGATGTTGTCGATGGGCGCAAGCCTAT
TCATGTCGTGGCTGTTGCCAAGGACGGAACGCTGCTCGCGCGGCCCGTGGTGTCCTGGTTCGACCAGGGA
ACGCGGGATGTGATCGGGTTGCGGATCGCCGGTGGCGCCATCGTGTGGGCGACACCCGATCACAAGGTGC
TGACAGAGTACGGCTGGCGTGCCGCCGGGGAACTCCGCAAGGGAGACAGGGTGGCCGGACCGGGTGGTTC
TGGTAACAGCCTGGCCTTGTCCCTGACGGCCGACCAGATGGTCAGTGCCTTGTTGGATGCTGAGCCCCCC
ATACTCTATTCCGAGTATGATCCTACCAGTCCCTTCAGTGAAGCTTCGATGATGGGCTTACTGACCAACC
TGGCAGACAGGGAGCTGGTTCACATGATCAACTGGGCGAAGAGGGTGCCAGGCTTTGTGGATTTGACCCT
CCATGATCAGGCCCACCTTCTAGAATGTGCCTGGCTAGAGATCCTGATGATTGGTCTCGTCTGGCGCTCC
ATGGAGCACCCAGGGAAGCTACTGTTTGCTCCTAACTTGCTCTTGGACAGGAACCAGGGAAAATGTGTAG
AGGGCATGGTGGAGATCTTCGACATGCTGCTGGCTACATCATCTCGGTTCCGCATGATGAATCTGCAGGG
AGAGGAGTTTGTGTGCCTCAAATCTATTATTTTGCTTAATTCTGGAGTGTACACATTTCTGTCCAGCACC
CTGAAGTCTCTGGAAGAGAAGGACCATATCCACCGAGCCCTGGACAAGATCACGGACACTTTGATCCACC
TGATGGCCAAGGCAGGCCTGACCCTGCAGCAGCAGCACCAGCGGCTGGCCCAGCTCCTCCTCATCCTCTC
CCACATCAGGCACATGAGTAACAAAGGAATGGAGCATCTGTACAGCATGAAGTACACGAACGTGGTGCCC
CTCTATGACCTGCTGCTGGAGATGCTGGACGCCCACCGCCTACATGCGGGTGGTTCTGGTGCTAGCCGCG
TGCAGGCGTTCGCGGATGCCCTGGATGACAAATTCCTGCACGACATGCTGGCGGAAGAACTCCGCTATTC
CGTGATCCGAGAAGTGCTGCCAACGCGGCGGGCACGAACGTTCGACCTCGAGGTCGAGGAACTGCACACC
CTCGTCGCCGAAGGGGTTGTCGTGCACAACTGTCGCGGTGAGTTTAACGTGCCGTTCGGCCGCTACAAAA
AACCCTATTTCCCGGAAGCAGAGTTGTATCACTTCGCTGAAAAAGCGCAGAATGCCTTTTTCTATTGTGA
GTCTTACGCCGATAGCATGGCGCGCGCAGATGATGCATCCGTCGTCTATTGCGATCCGCCTTATGCACCG
CTGTCTGCGACCGCCAACTTTACGGCGTATCACACAAACAGTTTTACGCTTGAACAACAAGCGCATCTGG
CGGAGATCGCCGAAGGTCTGGTTGAGCGCCATATTCCAGTGCTGATCTCCAATCACGATACGATGTTAAC
GCGTGAGTGGTATCAGCGCGCAAAATTGCATGTCGTCAAAGTTCGACGCAGTATAAGCAGCAACGGCGGC
ACACGTAAAAAGGTGGACGAACTGCTGGCTTTGTACAAACCAGGAGTCGTTTCACCCGCGAAAAAAGCCG
GTGAACAGAAACTCATCTCTGAAGAGGATCTGGGCGCGCCATTTAAATGGCCGGCCGCGATCGCGGCCGC
TCTAGAGGATCTTTGTGAAGGAACCTTACTTCTGTGGTGTGACATAATTGGACAAACTACCTACAGAGAT
TTAAAGCTCTAAGGTAAATATAAAATTTTTAAGTGTATAATGTGTTAAACTACTGATTCTAATTGTTTGT
GTATTTTAGATTCCAACCTATGGAACTGATGAATGGGAGCAGTGGTGGAATGCCTTTAATGAGGAAAACC
TGTTTTGCTCAGAAGAAATGCCATCTAGTGATGATGAGGCTACTGCTGACTCTCAACATTCTACTCCTCC
AAAAAAGAAGAGAAAGGTAGAAGACCCCAAGGACTTTCCTTCAGAATTGCTAAGTTTTTTGAGTCATGCT
GTGTTTAGTAATAGAACTCTTGCTTGCTTTGCTATTTACACCACAAAGGAAAAAGCTGCACTGCTATACA
AGAAAATTATGGAAAAATATTTGATGTATAGTGCCTTGACTAGAGATCATAATCAGCCATACCACATTTG
TAGAGGTTTTACTTGCTTTAAAAAACCTCCCACACCTCCCCCTGAACCTGAAACATAAAATGAATGCAAT
TGTTGTTGTTAACTTGTTTATTGCAGCTTATAATGGTTACAAATAAAGCAATAGCATCACAAATTTCACA
AATAAAGCATTTTTTTCACTGCATTCTAGTTGTGGTTTGTCCAAACTCATCAATGTATCTTATCATGTCT
GGATCCACTAGTGTCGACGATGTAGGTCACGGTCTCGAAGCCGCGGTGCGGGTGCCAGGGCGTGCCCTTG
GGCTCCCCGGGCGCGTACTCCACCTCACCCATCTGGTCCATCATGATGAACGGGTCGAGGTGGCGGTAGT
TGATCCCGGCGAACGCGCGGCGCACCGGGAAGCCCTCGCCCTCGAAACCGCTGGGCGCGGTGGTCACGGT
GAGCACGGGACGTGCGACGGCGTCGGCGGGTGCGGATACGCGGGGCAGCGTCAGCGGGTTCTCGACGGTC
ACGGCGGGCATGTCGACACTAGTTCTAGCCAGCTTTTGTTCCCTTTAGTGAGGGTTAATTTCGAGCTTGG
CGTAATCATGGTCATAGCTGTTTCCTGTGTGAAATTGTTATCCGCTCACAATTCCACACAACATACGAGC
CGGAAGCATAAAGTGTAAAGCCTGGGGTGCCTAATGAGTGAGCTAACTCACATTAATTGCGTTGCGCTCA
CTGCCCGCTTTCCAGTCGGGAAACCTGTCGTGCCAGCTGCATTAATGAATCGGCCAACGCGCGGGGAGAG
GCGGTTTGCGTATTGGGCGCTCTTCCGCTTCCTCGCTCACTGACTCGCTGCGCTCGGTCGTTCGGCTGCG
GCGAGCGGTATCAGCTCACTCAAAGGCGGTAATACGGTTATCCACAGAATCAGGGGATAACGCAGGAAAG
AACATGTGAGCAAAAGGCCAGCAAAAGGCCAGGAACCGTAAAAAGGCCGCGTTGCTGGCGTTTTTCCATA
GGCTCCGCCCCCCTGACGAGCATCACAAAAATCGACGCTCAAGTCAGAGGTGGCGAAACCCGACAGGACT
ATAAAGATACCAGGCGTTTCCCCCTGGAAGCTCCCTCGTGCGCTCTCCTGTTCCGACCCTGCCGCTTACC
GGATACCTGTCCGCCTTTCTCCCTTCGGGAAGCGTGGCGCTTTCTCATAGCTCACGCTGTAGGTATCTCA
GTTCGGTGTAGGTCGTTCGCTCCAAGCTGGGCTGTGTGCACGAACCCCCCGTTCAGCCCGACCGCTGCGC
CTTATCCGGTAACTATCGTCTTGAGTCCAACCCGGTAAGACACGACTTATCGCCACTGGCAGCAGCCACT
GGTAACAGGATTAGCAGAGCGAGGTATGTAGGCGGTGCTACAGAGTTCTTGAAGTGGTGGCCTAACTACG
GCTACACTAGAAGGACAGTATTTGGTATCTGCGCTCTGCTGAAGCCAGTTACCTTCGGAAAAAGAGTTGG
TAGCTCTTGATCCGGCAAACAAACCACCGCTGGTAGCGGTGGTTTTTTTGTTTGCAAGCAGCAGATTACG
CGCAGAAAAAAAGGATCTCAAGAAGATCCTTTGATCTTTTCTACGGGGTCTGACGCTCAGTGGAACGAAA
ACTCACGTTAAGGGATTTTGGTCATGAGATTATCAAAAAGGATCTTCACCTAGATCCTTTTAAATTAAAA
ATGAAGTTTTAAATCAATCTAAAGTATATATGAGTAAACTTGGTCTGACAGTTACCAATGCTTAATCAGT
GAGGCACCTATCTCAGCGATCTGTCTATTTCGTTCATCCATAGTTGCCTGACTCCCCGTCGTGTAGATAA
CTACGATACGGGAGGGCTTACCATCTGGCCCCAGTGCTGCAATGATACCGCGAGACCCACGCTCACCGGC
TCCAGATTTATCAGCAATAAACCAGCCAGCCGGAAGGGCCGAGCGCAGAAGTGGTCCTGCAACTTTATCC
GCCTCCATCCAGTCTATTAATTGTTGCCGGGAAGCTAGAGTAAGTAGTTCGCCAGTTAATAGTTTGCGCA
ACGTTGTTGCCATTGCTACAGGCATCGTGGTGTCACGCTCGTCGTTTGGTATGGCTTCATTCAGCTCCGG
TTCCCAACGATCAAGGCGAGTTACATGATCCCCCATGTTGTGCAAAAAAGCGGTTAGCTCCTTCGGTCCT
CCGATCGTTGTCAGAAGTAAGTTGGCCGCAGTGTTATCACTCATGGTTATGGCAGCACTGCATAATTCTC
TTACTGTCATGCCATCCGTAAGATGCTTTTCTGTGACTGGTGAGTACTCAACCAAGTCATTCTGAGAATA
GTGTATGCGGCGACCGAGTTGCTCTTGCCCGGCGTCAATACGGGATAATACCGCGCCACATAGCAGAACT
TTAAAAGTGCTCATCATTGGAAAACGTTCTTCGGGGCGAAAACTCTCAAGGATCTTACCGCTGTTGAGAT
CCAGTTCGATGTAACCCACTCGTGCACCCAACTGATCTTCAGCATCTTTTACTTTCACCAGCGTTTCTGG
GTGAGCAAAAACAGGAAGGCAAAATGCCGCAAAAAAGGGAATAAGGGCGACACGGAAATGTTGAATACTC
ATACTCTTCCTTTTTCAATATTATTGAAGCATTTATCAGGGTTATTGTCTCATGAGCGGATACATATTTG
AATGTATTTAGAAAAATAAACAAATAGGGGTTCCGCGCACATTTCCCCGAAAAGTGCCACCTG
[124 nt withheld, positions 5874-5997]
C
[91 nt withheld, positions 5999-6089]
A
[49 nt withheld, positions 6091-6139]
CCTTTGACGTTGGAGTCCACGTTCTTT
[37 nt withheld, positions 6167-6203]
ACCCTATCTCGGTCTATTCTTTTGATTTATAAGGGATTTTGCCGATTTCGGCCTATTGGTTAAAAAATGA
GCTGATTTAACAAAAATTTAACGCGAATTTTAACAAAATATTAACGCTTACAATTTCCATTCGCCATTCA
GGCTGCGCAACTGTTGGGAAGGGCGATCGGTGCGGGCCTCTTCGCTATTACGCCAGCTGGCGAAAGGGGG
ATGTGCTGCAAGGCGATTAAGTTGGGTAACGCCAGGGTTTTCCCAGTCACGACGTTGTAAAACGACGGCC
AGTGAATTGTAATACGACTCACTATAGGGCGAATTGGGTACGTACCGGGCCCCTAGTATGTATGTAAGTT
AATAAAACCCATTTTTGCGGAAAGTAGATAAAAAAAACATTTTTTTTTTTTACTGCACTGGATATCATTG
AACTTATCTGATCAGTTTTAAATTTACTTCGATCCAAGGGTATTTGATGTACCAGGTTCTTTCGATTACC
TCTCACTCAAAATGACATTCCACTCAAAGTCAGCGCTGTTTGCCTCCTTCTCTGTCCACAGAAATATCGC
CGTCTCTTTCGCCGCTGCGTCCGCTATCTCTTTCGCCACCGTTTGTAGCGTTACGTAGCGTCAATGTCCG
CCTTCAGTTGCATTTTGTCAGCGGTTTCGTGACGAAGCTCCAAGCGGTTTACGCCATCAATTAAACACAA
AGTGCTGTGCCAAAACTCCTCTCGCTTCTTATTTTTGTTTGTTTTTTGAGTGATTGGGGTGGTGATTGGT
TTTGGGTGGGTAAGCAGGGGAAAGTGTGAAAAATCCCGGCAATGGGCCAAGAGGATCAGGAGCTATTAAT
TCGCGGAGGCAGCAAACACCCATCTGCCGAGCATCTGAACAATGTGAGTAGTACATGTGCATACATCTTA
AGTTCACTTGATCTATAGGAACTGCGATTGCAACATCAAATTGTCTGCGGCGTGAGAACTGCGACCCACA
AAAATCCCAAACCGCAATTGCACAAACAAATAGTGACACGAAACAGATTATTCTGGTAGCTGTTCTCGCT
ATATAAGACAATTTTTGAGATCATATCATGATCAAGACATCTAAAGGCATTCATTTTCGACTATATTCTT
TTTTACAAAAAATATAACAACCAGATATTTTAAGCTGATCCTAGATGCACAAAAAATAAATAAAAGTATA
AACCTACTTCGTAGGATACTTCGGGGTACTTTTTGTTCGGGGTTAGATGAGCATAACGCTTGTAGTTGAT
ATTTGAGATCCCCTATCATTGCAGGGTGACAGCGGAGCGGCTTCGCAGAGCTGCATTAACCAGGGCTTCG
GGCAGGCCAAAAACTACGGCACGCTCCGGCCACCCAGTCCGCCGGAGGACTCCGGTTCAGGGAGCGGCCA
ACTAGCCGAGAACCTCACCTATGCCTGGCACAATATGGACATCTTTGGGGCGGTCAATCAGCCGGGCTCC
GGATGGCGGCAGCTGGTCAACCGGACACGCGGACTATTCTGCAACGAGCGACACATACCGGCGCCCAGGA
AACATTTGCTCAAGAACGGTGAGTTTCTATTCGCAGTCGGCTGATCTGTGTGAAATCTTAATAAAGGGTC
CAATTACCAATTTGAAACTCAGTTTGCGGCGTGGCCTATCCGGGCGAACTTTTGGCCGTGATGGGCAGTT
CCGGTGCCGGAAAGACGACCCTGCTGAATGCCCTTGCCTTTCGATCGCCGCAGGGCATCCAAGTATCGCC
ATCCGGGATGCGACTGCTCAATGGCCAACCTGTGGACGCCAAGGAGATGCAGGCCAGGTGCGCCTATGTC
CAGCAGGATGACCTCTTTATCGGCTCCCTAACGGCCAGGGAACACCTGATTTTCCAGGCCATGGTGCGGA
TGCCACGACATCTGACCTATCGGCAGCGAGTGGCCCGCGTGGATCAGGTGATCCAGGAGCTTTCGCTCAG
CAAATGTCAGCACACGATCATCGGTGTGCCCGGCAGGGTGAAAGGTCTGTCCGGCGGAGAAAGGAAGCGT
CTGGCATTCGCCTCCGAGGCACTAACCGATCCGCCGCTTCTGATCTGCGATGAGCCCACCTCCGGACTGG
ACTCATTTACCGCCCACAGCGTCGTCCAGGTGCTGAAGAAGCTGTCGCAGAAGGGCAAGACCGTCATCCT
GACCATTCATCAGCCGTCTTCCGAGCTGTTTGAGCTCTTTGACAAGATCCTTCTGATGGCCGAGGGCAGG
GTAGCTTTCTTGGGCACTCCCAGCGAAGCCGTCGACTTCTTTTCCTAGTGAGTTCGATGTGTTTATTAAG
GGTATCTAGCATTACATTACATCTCAACTCCTATCCAGCGTGGGTGCCCAGTGTCCTACCAACTACAATC
CGGCGGACTTTTACGTACAGGTGTTGGCCGTTGTGCCCGGACGGGAGATCGAGTCCCGTGATCGGATCGC
CAAGATATGCGACAATTTTGCTATTAGCAAAGTAGCCCGGGATATGGAGCAGTTGTTGGCCACCAAAAAT
TTGGAGAAGCCACTGGAGCAGCCGGAGAATGGGTACACCTACAAGGCCACCTGGTTCATGCAGTTCCGGG
CGGTCCTGTGGCGATCCTGGCTGTCGGTGCTCAAGGAACCACTCCTCGTAAAAGTGCGACTTATTCAGAC
AACGGTGAGTGGTTCCAGTGGAAACAAATGATATAACGCTTACAATTCTTGGAAACAAATTCGCTAGATT
TTAGTTAGAATTGCCTGATTCCACACCCTTCTTAGTTTTTTTCAATGAGATGTATAGTTTATAGTTTTGC
AGAAAATAAATAAATTTCATTTAACTCGCGAACATGTTGAAGATATGAATATTAATGAGATGCGAGTAAC
ATTTTAATTTGCAGATGGTTGCCATCTTGATTGGCCTCATCTTTTTGGGCCAACAACTCACGCAAGTGGG
CGTGATGAATATCAACGGAGCCATCTTCCTCTTCCTGACCAACATGACCTTTCAAAACGTCTTTGCCACG
ATAAATGTAAGTCTTGTTTAGAATACATTTGCATATTAATAATTTACTAACTTTCTAATGAATCGATTCG
ATTTAGGTGTTCACCTCAGAGCTGCCAGTTTTTATGAGGGAGGCCCGAAGTCGACTTTATCGCTGTGACA
CATACTTTCTGGGCAAAACGATTGCCGAATTACCGCTTTTTCTCACAGTGCCACTGGTCTTCACGGCGAT
TGCCTATCCGATGATCGGACTGCGGGCCGGAGTGCTGCACTTCTTCAACTGCCTGGCGCTGGTCACTCTG
GTGGCCAATGTGTCAACGTCCTTCGGATATCTAATATCCTGCGCCAGCTCCTCGACCTCGATGGCGCTGT
CTGTGGGTCCGCCGGTTATCATACCATTCCTGCTCTTTGGCGGCTTCTTCTTGAACTCGGGCTCGGTGCC
AGTATACCTCAAATGGTTGTCGTACCTCTCATGGTTCCGTTACGCCAACGAGGGTCTGCTGATTAACCAA
TGGGCGGACGTGGAGCCGGGCGAAATTAGCTGCACATCGTCGAACACCACGTGCCCCAGTTCGGGCAAGG
TCATCCTGGAGACGCTTAACTTCTCCGCCGCCGATCTGCCGCTGGACTACGTGGGTCTGGCCATTCTCAT
CGTGAGCTTCCGGGTGCTCGCATATCTGGCTCTAAGACTTCGGGCCCGACGCAAGGAGTAGCCGACATAT
ATCCGAAATAACTGCTTGTTTTTTTTTTTTACCATTATTACCATCGTGTTTACTGTTTATTGCCCCCTCA
AAAAGCTAATGTAATTATATTTGTGCCAATAAAAACAAGATATGACCTATAGAATACAAGTATTTCCCCT
TCGAACATCCCCACAAGTAGACTTTGGATTTGTCTTCTAACCAAAAGACTTACACACCTGCATACCTTAC
ATCAAAAACTCGTTTATCGCTACATAAAACACCGGGATATATTTTTTATATACATACTTTTCAAATCGCG
CGCCCTCTTCATAATTCACCTCCACCACACCACGTTTCGTAGTTGCTCTTTCGCTGTCTCCCACCCGCTC
TCCGCAACACATTCACCTTTTGTTCGACGACCTTGGAGCGACTGTCGTTAGTTCCGCGCGATTCGGTTCG
CTCAAATGGTTCCGAGTGGTTCATTTCGTCTCAATAGAAATTAGTAATAAATATTTGTATGTACAATTTA
TTTGCTCCAATATATTTGTATATATTTCCCTCACAGCTATATTTATTCTAATTTAATATTATGACTTTTT
AAGGTAATTTTTTGTGACCTGTTCGGAGTGATTAGCGTTACAATTTGAACTGAAAGTGACATCCAGTGTT
TGTTCCTTGTGTAGATGCATCTCAAAAAAATGGTGGGCATAATAGTGTTGTTTATATATATCAAAAATAA
CAACTATAATAATAAGAATACATTTAATTTAGAAAATGCTTGGATTTCACTGGAACTAG
