>Addgene plasmid #71805 | p-attB-FL.hsp70P-Dam[4-HT-intein@L127C]Myc[open] | addgene partial sequence | sequence record 136284 | pCasper-hs 5'-GCAACTACTGAAATCTGCCAAG-3'
ATTGGGAATTCAACATGAAGAAAAATCGCGCTTTTTTGAAGTGGGCAGGGGGCAAGTATCCCCTGCTTGA
TGATATTAAACGGCATTTGCCCAAGGGCGAATGTCTGGTTGAGCCTTTTGTAGGTGCCGGGTCGGTGTTT
CTCAACACCGACTTTTCTCGTTATATCCTTGCCGATATCAATAGCGACCTGATCAGTCTCTATAACATTG
TGAAGATGCGTACTGATGAGTACGTACAGGCCGCACGCGAGCTGTTTGTTCCCGAAACAAATTGCGCCGA
GGTTTACTATCAGTTCCGCGAAGAGTTCAACAAAAGCCAGGATCCGTTCCGTCGGGCGGTACTGTTTTTA
TATTTGAACCGCTACGGTTACAACGGCCTGTGTCGTTACAATTGCCTTGCCGAGGGTACCCGAATCTTCG
ATCCGGTCACTGGTACAACGCATCGCATCGAGGATGTTGTCGATGGGCGCAAGCCTATTCATGTCGTGGC
TGTTGCCAAGGACGGAACGCTGCTCGCGCGGCCCGTGGTGTCCTGGTTCGACCAGGGAACGCGGGATGTG
ATCGGGTTGCGGATCGCCGGTGGCGCCATCGTGTGGGCGACACCCGATCACAAGGTGCTGACAGAGTACG
GCTGGCGTGCCGCCGGGGAACTCCGCAAGGGAGACAGGGTGGCCGGACCGGGTGGTTCTGGTAACAGCCT
GGCCTTGTCCCTGACGGCCGACCAGATGGTCAGTGCCTTGTTGGATGCTGAGCCCC
