>Addgene plasmid #71805 | p-attB-FL.hsp70P-Dam[4-HT-intein@L127C]Myc[open] | addgene partial sequence | sequence record 136347 | attB-R 5'-gtcgacatgcccgccgtgaccg-3'
CGCCGACGCCGTCGCACGTCCCGTGCTCACCGTGACCACCGCGCCCAGCGGTTTCGAGGGCGAGGGCTTC
CCGGTGCGCCGCGCGTTCGCCGGGATCAACTACCGCCACCTCGACCCGTTCATCATGATGGACCAGATGG
GTGAGGTGGAGTACGCGCCCGGGGAGCCCAAGGGCACGCCCTGGCACCCGCACCGCGGCTTCGAGACCGT
GACCTACATCGTCGACACTAGTGGATCCAGACATGATAAGATACATTGATGAGTTTGGACAAACCACAAC
TAGAATGCAGTGAAAAAAATGCTTTATTTGTGAAATTTGTGATGCTATTGCTTTATTTGTAACCATTATA
AGCTGCAATAAACAAGTTAACAACAACAATTGCATTCATTTTATGTTTCAGGTTCAGGGGGAGGTGTGGG
AGGTTTTTTAAAGCAAGTAAAACCTCTACAAATGTGGTATGGCTGATTATGATCTCTAGTCAAGGCACTA
TACATCAAATATTTTTCCATAATTTTCTTGTATAGCAGTGCAGCTTTTTCCTTTGTGGTGTAAATAGCAA
AGCAAGCAAGAGTTCTATTACTAAACACAGCATGACTCAAAAAACTTAGCAATTCTGAAGGAAAGTCCTT
GGGGTCTTCTACCTTTCTCTTCTTTTTTGGAGGAGTAGAATGTTGAGAGTCAGCAGTAGCCTCATCATCA
CTAGATGGCATTTCTTCTGAGCAA
